>Addgene plasmid | pAAV-EF1a-FLEX-TVA-mCherry | analyzer sequence | sequence record 47857
CCTGCAGGCAGCTGCGCGCTCGCTCGCTCACTGAGGCCGCCCGGGCAAAGCCCGGGCGTCGGGCGACCTT
TGGTCGCCCGGCCTCAGTGAGCGAGCGAGCGCGCAGAGAGGGAGTGGCCAACTCCATCACTAGGGGTTCC
TGCGGCCGCACGCGTAAGCTTTGCAAAGATGGATAAAGTTTTAAACAGAGAGGAATCTTTGCAGCTAATG
GACCTTCTAGGTCTTGAAAGGAGTGGGAATTGGCTCCGGTGCCCGTCAGTGGGCAGAGCGCACATCGCCC
ACAGTCCCCGAGAAGTTGGGGGGAGGGGTCGGCAATTGAACCGGTGCCTAGAGAAGGTGGCGCGGGGTAA
ACTGGGAAAGTGATGTCGTGTACTGGCTCCGCCTTTTTCCCGAGGGTGGGGGAGAACCGTATATAAGTGC
AGTAGTCGCCGTGAACGTTCTTTTTCGCAACGGGTTTGCCGCCAGAACACAGGTAAGTGCCGTGTGTGGT
TCCCGCGGGCCTGGCCTCTTTACGGGTTATGGCCCTTGCGTGCCTTGAATTACTTCCACTGGCTGCAGTA
CGTGATTCTTGATCCCGAGCTTCGGGTTGGAAGTGGGTGGGAGAGTTCGAGGCCTTGCGCTTAAGGAGCC
CCTTCGCCTCGTGCTTGAGTTGAGGCCTGGCCTGGGCGCTGGGGCCGCCGCGTGCGAATCTGGTGGCACC
TTCGCGCCTGTCTCGCTGCTTTCGATAAGTCTCTAGCCATTTAAAATTTTTGATGACCTGCTGCGACGCT
TTTTTTCTGGCAAGATAGTCTTGTAAATGCGGGCCAAGATCTGCACACTGGTATTTCGGTTTTTGGGGCC
GCGGGCGGCGACGGGGCCCGTGCGTCCCAGCGCACATGTTCGGCGAGGCGGGGCCTGCGAGCGCGGCCAC
CGAGAATCGGACGGGGGTAGTCTCAAGCTGGCCGGCCTGCTCTGGTGCCTGGCCTCGCGCCGCCGTGTAT
CGCCCCGCCCTGGGCGGCAAGGCTGGCCCGGTCGGCACCAGTTGCGTGAGCGGAAAGATGGCCGCTTCCC
GGCCCTGCTGCAGGGAGCTCAAAATGGAGGACGCGGCGCTCGGGAGAGCGGGCGGGTGAGTCACCCACAC
AAAGGAAAAGGGCCTTTCCGTCCTCAGCCGTCGCTTCATGTGACTCCACGGAGTACCGGGCGCCGTCCAG
GCACCTCGATTAGTTCTCGAGCTTTTGGAGTACGTCGTCTTTAGGTTGGGGGGAGGGGTTTTATGCGATG
GAGTTTCCCCACACTGAGTGGGTGGAGACTGAAGTTAGGCCAGCTTGGCACTTGATGTAATTCTCCTTGG
AATTTGCCCTTTTTGAGTTTGGATCTTGGTTCATTCTCAAGCCTCAGACAGTGGTTCAAAGTTTTTTTCT
TCCATTTCAGGTGTCGTGAGGTACCGGATCCTCTAGAGTCGACTCCGGAATAACTTCGTATAGGATACTT
TATACGAAGTTATGCAGAATGGTAGCTGGATTGTAGCTGCTATTAGCAATATGAAACCTCTTAATAACTT
CGTATAGCATACATTATACGAAGTTATGGCGCGATCTTACTTGTACAGCTCGTCCATGCCGCCGGTGGAG
TGGCGGCCCTCGGCGCGTTCGTACTGTTCCACGATGGTGTAGTCCTCGTTGTGGGAGGTGATGTCCAACT
TGATGTTGACGTTGTAGGCGCCGGGCAGCTGCACGGGCTTCTTGGCCTTGTAGGTGGTCTTGACCTCAGC
GTCGTAGTGGCCGCCGTCCTTCAGCTTCAGCCTCTGCTTGATCTCGCCCTTCAGGGCGCCGTCCTCGGGG
TACATCCGCTCGGAGGAGGCCTCCCAGCCCATGGTCTTCTTCTGCATTACGGGGCCGTCGGAGGGGAAGT
TGGTGCCGCGCAGCTTCACCTTGTAGATGAACTCGCCGTCCTGCAGGGAGGAGTCCTGGGTCACGGTCAC
CACGCCGCCGTCCTCGAAGTTCATCACGCGCTCCCACTTGAAGCCCTCGGGGAAGGACAGCTTCAAGTAG
TCGGGGATGTCGGCGGGGTGCTTCACGTAGGCCTTGGAGCCGTACATGAACTGAGGGGACAGGATGTCCC
AGGCGAAGGGCAGGGGGCCACCCTTGGTCACCTTCAGCTTGGCGGTCTGGGTGCCCTCGTAGGGGCGGCC
CTCGCCCTCGCCCTCGATCTCGAACTCGTGGCCGTTCACGGAGCCCTCCATGTGCACCTTGAAGCGCATG
AACTCCTTGATGATGGCCATGTTATCCTCCTCGCCCTTGCTCACCCCACCCCCCTTGGATGCGCTTTCAA
GACTGAAGATGTCAGACCTGCTTTTTGCTTTGGACTTCCCCCATGCAGCGATACCACCCACAGCTACCAG
GCAGCACAGGAGCACTGCAGTGATCAGCATCCACATGCGGCCGTGATTCCTGGCTGGCAGAGCACGTCCA
GGAGCAGGGGCAGTGGGAGCCTCTGTGCCGTTGTCCGTGGGCACCGCGGGGATCGCGCTGGTCCCGCAGC
CCCACTCGTCCCGCCCGTCGTCGCAGTCGGGGTGTCCGTCGCACAGCCAGTCCTGCGGGTAACACTCCCC
GTGGGCACCGGGCGGCTCCGAGCAGCGGAACTGACCGGGGGGGCAACGGGACAAAGAACCGTTACCGGAC
CCGTTACCGGTCACGTTACCGGGCAGCAGCAGCAGCAGCAGCGCGGGCAGCAGCCGCGCCATGTCGGTAC
CACCACATCAAGCTTATCGATACCGTCGACTAGCATAACTTCGTATAAAGTATCCTATACGAAGTTATTT
GCCTTAACCCAGAAATTATCACTGTTATTCTTTAGAATGGTGCAAAGAATAACTTCGTATAATGTATGCT
ATACGAAGTTATGAATTCGATATCAAGCTTATCGATAATCAACCTCTGGATTACAAAATTTGTGAAAGAT
TGACTGGTATTCTTAACTATGTTGCTCCTTTTACGCTATGTGGATACGCTGCTTTAATGCCTTTGTATCA
TGCTATTGCTTCCCGTATGGCTTTCATTTTCTCCTCCTTGTATAAATCCTGGTTGCTGTCTCTTTATGAG
GAGTTGTGGCCCGTTGTCAGGCAACGTGGCGTGGTGTGCACTGTGTTTGCTGACGCAACCCCCACTGGTT
GGGGCATTGCCACCACCTGTCAGCTCCTTTCCGGGACTTTCGCTTTCCCCCTCCCTATTGCCACGGCGGA
ACTCATCGCCGCCTGCCTTGCCCGCTGCTGGACAGGGGCTCGGCTGTTGGGCACTGACAATTCCGTGGTG
TTGTCGGGGAAATCATCGTCCTTTCCTTGGCTGCTCGCCTATGTTGCCACCTGGATTCTGCGCGGGACGT
CCTTCTGCTACGTCCCTTCGGCCCTCAATCCAGCGGACCTTCCTTCCCGCGGCCTGCTGCCGGCTCTGCG
GCCTCTTCCGCGTCTTCGCCTTCGCCCTCAGACGAGTCGGATCTCCCTTTGGGCCGCCTCCCCGCATCGA
TACCGAGCGCTGCTCGAGAGATCTACGGGTGGCATCCCTGTGACCCCTCCCCAGTGCCTCTCCTGGCCCT
GGAAGTTGCCACTCCAGTGCCCACCAGCCTTGTCCTAATAAAATTAAGTTGCATCATTTTGTCTGACTAG
GTGTCCTTCTATAATATTATGGGGTGGAGGGGGGTGGTATGGAGCAAGGGGCAAGTTGGGAAGACAACCT
GTAGGGCCTGCGGGGTCTATTGGGAACCAAGCTGGAGTGCAGTGGCACAATCTTGGCTCACTGCAATCTC
CGCCTCCTGGGTTCAAGCGATTCTCCTGCCTCAGCCTCCCGAGTTGTTGGGATTCCAGGCATGCATGACC
AGGCTCAGCTAATTTTTGTTTTTTTGGTAGAGACGGGGTTTCACCATATTGGCCAGGCTGGTCTCCAACT
CCTAATCTCAGGTGATCTACCCACCTTGGCCTCCCAAATTGCTGGGATTACAGGCGTGAACCACTGCTCC
CTTCCCTGTCCTTCTGATTTTGTAGGTAACCACGTGCGGACCGAGCGGCCGCAGGAACCCCTAGTGATGG
AGTTGGCCACTCCCTCTCTGCGCGCTCGCTCGCTCACTGAGGCCGGGCGACCAAAGGTCGCCCGACGCCC
GGGCTTTGCCCGGGCGGCCTCAGTGAGCGAGCGAGCGCGCAGCTGCCTGCAGGGGCGCCTGATGCGGTAT
TTTCTCCTTACGCATCTGTGCGGTATTTCACACCGCATA
[142 nt withheld, positions 4240-4381]
C
[141 nt withheld, positions 4383-4523]
CCTTTGACGTTGGAGTCCACGTTCTTT
[37 nt withheld, positions 4551-4587]
ACCCTATCTCGGGCTATTCTTTTGATTTATAAGGGATTTTGCCGATTTCGGCCTATTGGTTAAAAAATGA
GCTGATTTAACAAAAATTTAACGCGAATTTTAACAAAATATTAACGTTTACAATTTTATGGTGCACTCTC
AGTACAATCTGCTCTGATGCCGCATAGTTAAGCCAGCCCCGACACCCGCCAACACCCGCTGACGCGCCCT
GACGGGCTTGTCTGCTCCCGGCATCCGCTTACAGACAAGCTGTGACCGTCTCCGGGAGCTGCATGTGTCA
GAGGTTTTCACCGTCATCACCGAAACGCGCGAGACGAAAGGGCCTCGTGATACGCCTATTTTTATAGGTT
AATGTCATGATAATAATGGTTTCTTAGACGTCAGGTGGCACTTTTCGGGGAAATGTGCGCGGAACCCCTA
TTTGTTTATTTTTCTAAATACATTCAAATATGTATCCGCTCATGAGACAATAACCCTGATAAATGCTTCA
ATAATATTGAAAAAGGAAGAGTATGAGTATTCAACATTTCCGTGTCGCCCTTATTCCCTTTTTTGCGGCA
TTTTGCCTTCCTGTTTTTGCTCACCCAGAAACGCTGGTGAAAGTAAAAGATGCTGAAGATCAGTTGGGTG
CACGAGTGGGTTACATCGAACTGGATCTCAACAGCGGTAAGATCCTTGAGAGTTTTCGCCCCGAAGAACG
TTTTCCAATGATGAGCACTTTTAAAGTTCTGCTATGTGGCGCGGTATTATCCCGTATTGACGCCGGGCAA
GAGCAACTCGGTCGCCGCATACACTATTCTCAGAATGACTTGGTTGAGTACTCACCAGTCACAGAAAAGC
ATCTTACGGATGGCATGACAGTAAGAGAATTATGCAGTGCTGCCATAACCATGAGTGATAACACTGCGGC
CAACTTACTTCTGACAACGATCGGAGGACCGAAGGAGCTAACCGCTTTTTTGCACAACATGGGGGATCAT
GTAACTCGCCTTGATCGTTGGGAACCGGAGCTGAATGAAGCCATACCAAACGACGAGCGTGACACCACGA
TGCCTGTAGCAATGGCAACAACGTTGCGCAAACTATTAACTGGCGAACTACTTACTCTAGCTTCCCGGCA
ACAATTAATAGACTGGATGGAGGCGGATAAAGTTGCAGGACCACTTCTGCGCTCGGCCCTTCCGGCTGGC
TGGTTTATTGCTGATAAATCTGGAGCCGGTGAGCGTGGGTCTCGCGGTATCATTGCAGCACTGGGGCCAG
ATGGTAAGCCCTCCCGTATCGTAGTTATCTACACGACGGGGAGTCAGGCAACTATGGATGAACGAAATAG
ACAGATCGCTGAGATAGGTGCCTCACTGATTAAGCATTGGTAACTGTCAGACCAAGTTTACTCATATATA
CTTTAGATTGATTTAAAACTTCATTTTTAATTTAAAAGGATCTAGGTGAAGATCCTTTTTGATAATCTCA
TGACCAAAATCCCTTAACGTGAGTTTTCGTTCCACTGAGCGTCAGACCCCGTAGAAAAGATCAAAGGATC
TTCTTGAGATCCTTTTTTTCTGCGCGTAATCTGCTGCTTGCAAACAAAAAAACCACCGCTACCAGCGGTG
GTTTGTTTGCCGGATCAAGAGCTACCAACTCTTTTTCCGAAGGTAACTGGCTTCAGCAGAGCGCAGATAC
CAAATACTGTCCTTCTAGTGTAGCCGTAGTTAGGCCACCACTTCAAGAACTCTGTAGCACCGCCTACATA
CCTCGCTCTGCTAATCCTGTTACCAGTGGCTGCTGCCAGTGGCGATAAGTCGTGTCTTACCGGGTTGGAC
TCAAGACGATAGTTACCGGATAAGGCGCAGCGGTCGGGCTGAACGGGGGGTTCGTGCACACAGCCCAGCT
TGGAGCGAACGACCTACACCGAACTGAGATACCTACAGCGTGAGCTATGAGAAAGCGCCACGCTTCCCGA
AGGGAGAAAGGCGGACAGGTATCCGGTAAGCGGCAGGGTCGGAACAGGAGAGCGCACGAGGGAGCTTCCA
GGGGGAAACGCCTGGTATCTTTATAGTCCTGTCGGGTTTCGCCACCTCTGACTTGAGCGTCGATTTTTGT
GATGCTCGTCAGGGGGGCGGAGCCTATGGAAAAACGCCAGCAACGCGGCCTTTTTACGGTTCCTGGCCTT
TTGCTGGCCTTTTGCTCACATGT
Features (pLannotate 1.2.2; 26 found; start..end, strand, type, name):
      1..141     -  repeat_region  AAV2 ITR: inverted terminal repeat of adeno-associated virus serotype 2 inverted
    169..235     +  CDS            small t antigen (fragment): SV40 (simian virus 40) small t antigen
    261..472     +  promoter       EF-1α core promoter: core promoter for human elongation factor EF-1α
    473..581     +  intron         EF-1α intron A (fragment): intron upstream of the start codon of human EF-1α
   1207..1410    +  intron         EF-1α intron A: truncated intron upstream of the start codon of human EF-1α
   1426..1443    +  misc_feature   MCS (fragment): pUC18/19 multiple cloning site
   1450..1483    +  protein_bind   lox2272: Cre-mediated recombination occurs in the 8-bp core sequence (GGATACTT). lox2272 sites are compatible with each other, but incompatible with loxP or loxN sites (Lee and Saito, 1988). Cre recombinase
   1484..1533    -  intron         β-globin intron (fragment): internally truncated intron from human β-globin
   1534..1567    +  protein_bind   loxP: Cre-mediated recombination occurs in the 8-bp core sequence (GCATACAT). Cre recombinase
   1578..2285    -  CDS            mCherry: monomeric derivative of DsRed fluorescent protein (Shaner et al., 2004) mammalian codon-optimized
   2294..2722    -  CDS            RSVR_COTJA (fragment): Experimental evidence at protein level: Swiss-Prot protein existence level 1. Responsible for susceptibility to the retrovirus subgroup A Rous sarcoma virus. From Coturnix japonica (Japanese quail) (Coturnix coturnix japonica).
   2737..2760    +  misc_feature   MCS (fragment): pBluescript multiple cloning site
   2765..2798    -  protein_bind   lox2272: Cre-mediated recombination occurs in the 8-bp core sequence (GGATACTT). lox2272 sites are compatible with each other, but incompatible with loxP or loxN sites (Lee and Saito, 1988). Cre recombinase
   2799..2848    -  intron         β-globin intron (fragment): internally truncated intron from human β-globin
   2849..2882    -  protein_bind   loxP: Cre-mediated recombination occurs in the 8-bp core sequence (GCATACAT). Cre recombinase
   2883..2907    +  misc_feature   MCS (fragment): pBluescript multiple cloning site
   2907..3495    +  misc_feature   WPRE: woodchuck hepatitis virus posttranscriptional regulatory element
   3527..4003    +  polyA_signal   hGH poly(A) signal: human growth hormone polyadenylation signal
   4043..4183    +  repeat_region  AAV2 ITR: inverted terminal repeat of adeno-associated virus serotype 2 inverted
   4188..4239    -  misc_feature   bom (fragment): basis of mobility region from pBR322
   4258..4638    +  rep_origin     M13 ori (sequence partly withheld): M13 bacteriophage origin of replication; arrow indicates direction of (+) strand synthesis
   4714..4763    -  misc_feature   bom (fragment): basis of mobility region from pBR322
   4865..4900    -  CDS            rop (fragment): Rop protein, which maintains plasmids at low copy number; rop
   4995..5099    +  promoter       AmpR promoter: bla
   5100..5960    +  CDS            AmpR: β-lactamase; bla; confers resistance to ampicillin, carbenicillin, and related antibiotics
   6131..6719    +  rep_origin     ori: high-copy-number ColE1/pMB1/pBR322/pUC origin of replication
